>Addgene plasmid #127238 | pAAV-CaMKIIa-ChRger2-TS-EYFP | addgene full sequence | sequence record 247000 | Addgene NGS Result
CCTGCAGGCAGCTGCGCGCTCGCTCGCTCACTGAGGCCGCCCGGGCGTCGGGCGACCTTTGGTCGCCCGG
CCTCAGTGAGCGAGCGAGCGCGCAGAGAGGGAGTGGCCAACTCCATCACTAGGGGTTCCTGCGGCCGCAC
GCGTTTAATTAACATTATGGCCTTAGGTCACTTCATCTCCATGGGGTTCTTCTTCTGATTTTCTAGAAAA
TGAGATGGGGGTGCAGAGAGCTTCCTCAGTGACCTGCCCAGGGTCACATCAGAAATGTCAGAGCTAGAAC
TTGAACTCAGATTACTAATCTTAAATTCCATGCCTTGGGGGCATGCAAGTACGATATACAGAAGGAGTGA
ACTCATTAGGGCAGATGACCAATGAGTTTAGGAAAGAAGAGTCCAGGGCAGGGTACATCTACACCACCCG
CCCAGCCCTGGGTGAGTCCAGCCACGTTCACCTCATTATAGTTGCCTCTCTCCAGTCCTACCTTGACGGG
AAGCACAAGCAGAAACTGGGACAGGAGCCCCAGGAGACCAAATCTTCATGGTCCCTCTGGGAGGATGGGT
GGGGAGAGCTGTGGCAGAGGCCTCAGGAGGGGCCCTGCTGCTCAGTGGTGACAGATAGGGGTGAGAAAGC
AGACAGAGTCATTCCGTCAGCATTCTGGGTCTGTTTGGTACTTCTTCTCACGCTAAGGTGGCGGTGTGAT
ATGCACAATGGCTAAAAAGCAGGGAGAGCTGGAAAGAAACAAGGACAGAGACAGAGGCCAAGTCAACCAG
ACCAATTCCCAGAGGAAGCAAAGAAACCATTACAGAGACTACAAGGGGGAAGGGAAGGAGAGATGAATTA
GCTTCCCCTGTAAACCTTAGAACCCAGCTGTTGCCAGGGCAACGGGGCAATACCTGTCTCTTCAGAGGAG
ATGAAGTTGCCAGGGTAACTACATCCTGTCTTTCTCAAGGACCATCCCAGAATGTGGCACCCACTAGCCG
TTACCATAGCAACTGCCTCTTTGCCCCACTTAATCCCATCCCGTCTGTTAAAAGGGCCCTATAGTTGGAG
GTGGGGGAGGTAGGAAGAGCGATGATCACTTGTGGACTAAGTTTGTTCGCATCCCCTTCTCCAACCCCCT
CAGTACATCACCCTGGGGGAACAGGGTCCACTTGCTCCTGGGCCCACACAGTCCTGCAGTATTGTGTATA
TAAGGCCAGGGCAAAGAGGAGCAGGTTTTAAAGTGAAAGGCAGGCAGGTGTTGGGGAGGCAGTTACCGGG
GCAACGGGAACAGGGCGTTTCGGAGGTGGTTGCCATGGGGACCTGGATGCTGACGAAGGCTCGCGAGGCT
GTGAGCAGCCACAGTGCCCTGCTCAGAAGCCCCAAGCTCGTCAGTCAAGCCGGTTCTCCGTTTGCACTCA
GGAGCACGGGCAGGCGAGTGGCCCCTAGTTCTGGGGGCAGCGGGGGATCCGCCACCATGAGCAGACTGGT
CGCCGCTTCTTGGCTGCTGGCTCTCCTCCTCTGCGGAATTACCAGCACAACAACAGCCTCTGCCCACATC
GTGATGGTGGACGCCTACAAGCCCACCAAGAGCGCCCCAGCAGCTTCTTCTACAGACGGAACAGCCGCCG
CAGCAGTGTCTCACTACGCCATGAACGGCTTCGACGAGCTGGCTAAAGGAGCCGTGGTGCCAGAAGACCA
CTTTGTCTGCGGACCAGCCGACAAGTGCTATTGCTCCGCTTGGCTGCACAGCAGAGGAGCCCTGTGGGAG
CAGGAAACAGCCAGGGGCTTCCAGTGGTTTGCCGTGTTCCTGTCTGCCCTGTTTCTGGCTTTCTACGGCT
GGCACGCCTATAAGGCCAGCGTGGGCTGGGAGGAGGTGTACGTGTGCTCCGTGGAGCTGATCAAAGTGAT
TCTGGAGATCTATTTCGAGTTTACCAGTCCTGCGATGCTGTTCCTGTACGGAGGCAACATTACCCCATGG
CTTCGTTACGCCGAGTGGCTGCTGACATGCCCTGTCATTCTTATCCATCTGAGCAACATCACCGGTCTGA
GTGAGGCATATAATAAGCGTACCATGGCTCTGCTGGTGTCAGACCTGGGCACTATCTGCATGGGCGTGAC
AGCCGCTCTGGCCACTGGGTGGGTGAAGTGGCTGTTTTACTGTATCGGCCTGGTGTACGGCACCCAGACA
TTCTACAACGCAGGAATCATCTACGTGGAGGCGTACCACACCGTGCCGAAGGGCCGGTGTCGCCAGGTGG
TGACTGGCATGGCTTGGCTCTTCTTCGTATCATGGGGTATGTTCCCCATCCTGTTCATCCTCGGCCCCGA
GGGCTTCGGCGTCCTGAGCGTGGCTGGGTCCACTATTGGCCACACCATCGCCGACCTGCTGTCCAAGAAT
ATTTGGGGACTGCTCGGGCACTTCCTGCGCATCAAAATCCACGAGCATATCATTATGTACGGCGACATTC
GCAGACCAGTGAGCTCCCAGTTTCTGGGCCGCAAGGTGGACGTCCTGGCCTTCGTGACAGAGGAGGATAA
AGTGGCGGCCGCCAAGAGCAGGATCACCAGCGAGGGCGAGTACATCCCCCTGGACCAGATCGACATCAAC
GTGGTGAGCAAGGGCGAGGAGCTGTTCACCGGGGTGGTGCCCATCCTGGTCGAGCTGGACGGCGACGTAA
ACGGCCACAAGTTCAGCGTGTCCGGCGAGGGCGAGGGCGATGCCACCTACGGCAAGCTGACCCTGAAGTT
CATCTGCACCACCGGCAAGCTGCCCGTGCCCTGGCCCACCCTCGTGACCACCTTCGGCTACGGCCTGCAG
TGCTTCGCCCGCTACCCCGACCACATGAAGCAGCACGACTTCTTCAAGTCCGCCATGCCCGAAGGCTACG
TCCAGGAGCGCACCATCTTCTTCAAGGACGACGGCAACTACAAGACCCGCGCCGAGGTGAAGTTCGAGGG
CGACACCCTGGTGAACCGCATCGAGCTGAAGGGCATCGACTTCAAGGAGGACGGCAACATCCTGGGGCAC
AAGCTGGAGTACAACTACAACAGCCACAACGTCTATATCATGGCCGACAAGCAGAAGAACGGCATCAAGG
TGAACTTCAAGATCCGCCACAACATCGAGGACGGCAGCGTGCAGCTCGCCGACCACTACCAGCAGAACAC
CCCCATCGGCGACGGCCCCGTGCTGCTGCCCGACAACCACTACCTGAGCTACCAGTCCGCCCTGAGCAAA
GACCCCAACGAGAAGCGCGATCACATGGTCCTGCTGGAGTTCGTGACCGCCGCCGGGATCACTCTCGGCA
TGGACGAGCTGTACAAGTAATAAGAATTCGATATCAAGCTTATCGATAATCAACCTCTGGATTACAAAAT
TTGTGAAAGATTGACTGGTATTCTTAACTATGTTGCTCCTTTTACGCTATGTGGATACGCTGCTTTAATG
CCTTTGTATCATGCTATTGCTTCCCGTATGGCTTTCATTTTCTCCTCCTTGTATAAATCCTGGTTGCTGT
CTCTTTATGAGGAGTTGTGGCCCGTTGTCAGGCAACGTGGCGTGGTGTGCACTGTGTTTGCTGACGCAAC
CCCCACTGGTTGGGGCATTGCCACCACCTGTCAGCTCCTTTCCGGGACTTTCGCTTTCCCCCTCCCTATT
GCCACGGCGGAACTCATCGCCGCCTGCCTTGCCCGCTGCTGGACAGGGGCTCGGCTGTTGGGCACTGACA
ATTCCGTGGTGTTGTCGGGGAAATCATCGTCCTTTCCTTGGCTGCTCGCCTATGTTGCCACCTGGATTCT
GCGCGGGACGTCCTTCTGCTACGTCCCTTCGGCCCTCAATCCAGCGGACCTTCCTTCCCGCGGCCTGCTG
CCGGCTCTGCGGCCTCTTCCGCGTCTTCGCCTTCGCCCTCAGACGAGTCGGATCTCCCTTTGGGCCGCCT
CCCCGCATCGATACCGAGCGCTGCTCGAGAGATCTTCGACTGTGCCTTCTAGTTGCCAGCCATCTGTTGT
TTGCCCCTCCCCCGTGCCTTCCTTGACCCTGGAAGGTGCCACTCCCACTGTCCTTTCCTAATAAAATGAG
GAAATTGCATCGCATTGTCTGAGTAGGTGTCATTCTATTCTGGGGGGTGGGGTGGGGCAGGACAGCAAGG
GGGAGGATTGGGAAGACAATAGCAGGCATGAGATCTCACGTGCGGACCGAGCGGCCGCAGGAACCCCTAG
TGATGGAGTTGGCCACTCCCTCTCTGCGCGCTCGCTCGCTCACTGAGGCCGGGCGACCAAAGGTCGCCCG
ACGCCCGGGCTTTGCCCGGGCGGCCTCAGTGAGCGAGCGAGCGCGCAGCTGCCTGCAGGGGCGCCTGATG
CGGTATTTTCTCCTTACGCATCTGTGCGGTATTTCACACCGCATA
[95 nt withheld, positions 4386-4480]
T
[46 nt withheld, positions 4482-4527]
C
[141 nt withheld, positions 4529-4669]
CCTTTGACGTTGGAGTCCACGTTCTTT
[37 nt withheld, positions 4697-4733]
ACTCTATCTCGGGCTATTCTTTTGATTTATAAGGGATTTTGCCGATTTCGGTCTATTGGTTAAAAAATGA
GCTGATTTAACAAAAATTTAACGCGAATTTTAACAAAATATTAACGTTTACAATTTTATGGTGCACTCTC
AGTACAATCTGCTCTGATGCCGCATAGTTAAGCCAGCCCCGACACCCGCCAACACCCGCTGACGCGCCCT
GACGGGCTTGTCTGCTCCCGGCATCCGCTTACAGACAAGCTGTGACCGTCTCCGGGAGCTGCATGTGTCA
GAGGTTTTCACCGTCATCACCGAAACGCGCGAGACGAAAGGGCCTCGTGATACGCCTATTTTTATAGGTT
AATGTCATGATAATAATGGTTTCTTAGACGTCAGGTGGCACTTTTCGGGGAAATGTGCGCGGAACCCCTA
TTTGTTTATTTTTCTAAATACATTCAAATATGTATCCGCTCATGAGACAATAACCCTGATAAATGCTTCA
ATAATATTGAAAAAGGAAGAGTATGAGTATTCAACATTTCCGTGTCGCCCTTATTCCCTTTTTTGCGGCA
TTTTGCCTTCCTGTTTTTGCTCACCCAGAAACGCTGGTGAAAGTAAAAGATGCTGAAGATCAGTTGGGTG
CACGAGTGGGTTACATCGAACTGGATCTCAACAGCGGTAAGATCCTTGAGAGTTTTCGCCCCGAAGAACG
TTTTCCAATGATGAGCACTTTTAAAGTTCTGCTATGTGGCGCGGTATTATCCCGTATTGACGCCGGGCAA
GAGCAACTCGGTCGCCGCATACACTATTCTCAGAATGACTTGGTTGAGTACTCACCAGTCACAGAAAAGC
ATCTTACGGATGGCATGACAGTAAGAGAATTATGCAGTGCTGCCATAACCATGAGTGATAACACTGCGGC
CAACTTACTTCTGACAACGATCGGAGGACCGAAGGAGCTAACCGCTTTTTTGCACAACATGGGGGATCAT
GTAACTCGCCTTGATCGTTGGGAACCGGAGCTGAATGAAGCCATACCAAACGACGAGCGTGACACCACGA
TGCCTGTAGCAATGGCAACAACGTTGCGCAAACTATTAACTGGCGAACTACTTACTCTAGCTTCCCGGCA
ACAATTAATAGACTGGATGGAGGCGGATAAAGTTGCAGGACCACTTCTGCGCTCGGCCCTTCCGGCTGGC
TGGTTTATTGCTGATAAATCTGGAGCCGGTGAGCGTGGGTCTCGCGGTATCATTGCAGCACTGGGGCCAG
ATGGTAAGCCCTCCCGTATCGTAGTTATCTACACGACGGGGAGTCAGGCAACTATGGATGAACGAAATAG
ACAGATCGCTGAGATAGGTGCCTCACTGATTAAGCATTGGTAACTGTCAGACCAAGTTTACTCATATATA
CTTTAGATTGATTTAAAACTTCATTTTTAATTTAAAAGGATCTAGGTGAAGATCCTTTTTGATAATCTCA
TGACCAAAATCCCTTAACGTGAGTTTTCGTTCCACTGAGCGTCAGACCCCGTAGAAAAGATCAAAGGATC
TTCTTGAGATCCTTTTTTTCTGCGCGTAATCTGCTGCTTGCAAACAAAAAAACCACCGCTACCAGCGGTG
GTTTGTTTGCCGGATCAAGAGCTACCAACTCTTTTTCCGAAGGTAACTGGCTTCAGCAGAGCGCAGATAC
CAAATACTGTTCTTCTAGTGTAGCCGTAGTTAGGCCACCACTTCAAGAACTCTGTAGCACCGCCTACATA
CCTCGCTCTGCTAATCCTGTTACCAGTGGCTGCTGCCAGTGGCGATAAGTCGTGTCTTACCGGGTTGGAC
TCAAGACGATAGTTACCGGATAAGGCGCAGCGGTCGGGCTGAACGGGGGGTTCGTGCACACAGCCCAGCT
TGGAGCGAACGACCTACACCGAACTGAGATACCTACAGCGTGAGCTATGAGAAAGCGCCACGCTTCCCGA
AGGGAGAAAGGCGGACAGGTATCCGGTAAGCGGCAGGGTCGGAACAGGAGAGCGCACGAGGGAGCTTCCA
GGGGGAAACGCCTGGTATCTTTATAGTCCTGTCGGGTTTCGCCACCTCTGACTTGAGCGTCGATTTTTGT
GATGCTCGTCAGGGGGGCGGAGCCTATGGAAAAACGCCAGCAACGCGGCCTTTTTACGGTTCCTGGCCTT
TTGCTGGCCTTTTGCTCACATGT
Features (pLannotate 1.2.2; 16 found; start..end, strand, type, name):
     12..39      +  repeat_region  AAV2 ITR (fragment): inverted terminal repeat of adeno-associated virus serotype 2 inverted
     68..95      +  repeat_region  AAV2 ITR (fragment): inverted terminal repeat of adeno-associated virus serotype 2 inverted
    153..1441    +  promoter       CaMKII promoter: promoter for the mouse calcium/calmodulin-dependent kinase II α subunit
   2534..2593    +  CDS            KCNJ2 (fragment): KCNJ2_HUMAN - Also known as IRK1. Experimental evidence at protein level: Swiss-Prot protein existence level 1. Probably participates in establishing action potential waveform and excitability of neuronal and muscle tissues. Inward rectifier potassium channels are characterized by a greater tendency to allow potassium to flow into the cell rather than out of it. Their voltage dependence is regulated by the concentration of extracellular potassium; as external potassium is raised, the voltage range of the channel opening shifts to more positive voltages. The inward rectification is mainly due t
   2592..3310    +  CDS            EYFP (fragment): enhanced YFP mammalian codon-optimized
   3314..3338    +  misc_feature   MCS (fragment): pBluescript multiple cloning site
   3338..3926    +  misc_feature   WPRE: woodchuck hepatitis virus posttranscriptional regulatory element
   3960..4071    +  polyA_signal   bGH poly(A) signal: bovine growth hormone polyadenylation signal
   4189..4329    +  repeat_region  AAV2 ITR: inverted terminal repeat of adeno-associated virus serotype 2 inverted
   4334..4385    -  misc_feature   bom (fragment): basis of mobility region from pBR322
   4404..4859    +  rep_origin     f1 ori (sequence partly withheld): f1 bacteriophage origin of replication; arrow indicates direction of (+) strand synthesis
   4860..4909    -  misc_feature   bom (fragment): basis of mobility region from pBR322
   5011..5046    -  CDS            rop (fragment): Rop protein, which maintains plasmids at low copy number; rop
   5141..5245    +  promoter       AmpR promoter: bla
   5246..6106    +  CDS            AmpR: β-lactamase; bla; confers resistance to ampicillin, carbenicillin, and related antibiotics
   6277..6865    +  rep_origin     ori: high-copy-number ColE1/pMB1/pBR322/pUC origin of replication
