[The description below was written by a language model from this plasmid's Addgene catalogue record and pLannotate feature annotations shown in this document.]
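Description:
pAAV-CaMKIIa-ChRger2-TS-EYFP is an AAV transfer plasmid (about 6.9 kb, pAAV backbone) for packaging a neuronal optogenetic actuator into recombinant adeno-associated virus and expressing it in mammalian cells. In bacteria it is maintained through a high-copy ColE1/pUC-type origin and selected with ampicillin via the β-lactamase gene. An f1 phage origin is also present, along with short remnants of pBR322 bom and rop sequences. The expression cassette is flanked by AAV2 inverted terminal repeats, which direct replication and packaging of the intervening DNA into capsids. In the feature table the downstream ITR is annotated in full, while the upstream one is detected only as short fragments. Recombination-deficient hosts are recommended, as is usual for repeat-containing AAV plasmids.

Between the ITRs, the mouse CaMKIIα promoter, commonly used to favour expression in excitatory neurons, drives the ChRger2-TS-EYFP insert of about 1.85 kb, cloned between BamHI and EcoRI sites. ChRger2 is an engineered channelrhodopsin described as having high photocurrents and sensitivity to low light. Its coding region is not itself labelled in the automated annotation but corresponds to the gap between the promoter and the downstream elements. The record lists an N-terminal SpyTag. The "TS" element matches the short annotated KCNJ2 (Kir2.1) fragment, a membrane trafficking signal that improves surface localization of opsins, and it is followed by a C-terminal EYFP for visualizing expressing cells. A WPRE enhances transcript stability and expression, and a bovine growth hormone polyadenylation signal terminates the message. The stated use is optogenetic activation of neurons after systemic viral delivery or under low-light illumination, supporting minimally invasive stimulation.
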