Addgene plasmid #127238: pAAV-CaMKIIa-ChRger2-TS-EYFP
Purpose: High photocurrent, low-light sensitive channelrhodopsin (ChRger2) for optogenetic activation with systemic delivery or for low-light activation. Driven by the CamKIIa promoter.
Depositing lab: Viviana Gradinaru. Depositing organization: California Institute of Technology. Publication: Machine learning-guided channelrhodopsin engineering enables minimally invasive optogenetics. Bedbrook CN, Yang KK, Robinson JE, Mackey ED, Gradinaru V, Arnold FH. Nat Methods. 2019 Oct 14. pii: 10.1038/s41592-019-0583-8. doi: 10.1038/s41592-019-0583-8. PubMed 31611694.
Backbone
  Vector backbone: pAAV
  Backbone size w/o insert (bp): 5076
  Total vector size (bp): 6930
  Vector type: Mammalian Expression, AAV
Growth in bacteria
  Bacterial resistance: Ampicillin, 100 μg/mL
  Growth temperature: 37°C
  Growth strain: NEB Stable
  Growth instructions: Please use Rec A- competent cells such as Stbl3 cells from Invitrogen for transformation.
  Copy number: High Copy
Gene/Insert
  Gene/Insert name: ChRger2-TS-EYFP
  Insert size (bp): 1854
  Promoter: CamKIIa
  Tag / fusion protein: EYFP (C terminal on insert); SpyTag (N terminal on insert)
  Cloning method: Restriction Enzyme; 5′ cloning site BamHI (not destroyed); 3′ cloning site EcoRI (not destroyed)
  Sequencing primers: 5′ cgggggatccgccaccATG; 3′ atatcgaattcttattacttgtacagctcgtccatgcc
Terms and licenses: Academic/Nonprofit Terms; Industry Terms: Not Available to Industry
How to cite: pAAV-CaMKIIa-ChRger2-TS-EYFP was a gift from Viviana Gradinaru (Addgene plasmid # 127238 ; http://n2t.net/addgene:127238 ; RRID:Addgene_127238)
